Addgene plasmid #75238: NFATc1-CRISPR-Nick 1/2 (PX461-EF1a-pSpCas9n(BB)-2A-GFP)
Purpose: CRISPR/Cas9 NICKASE plasmid against human NFATc1 (1/2)
Depositing lab: Ria Baumgrass. Depositing organization: Deutsches Rheuma-Forschungszentrum Berlin (DRFZ). Publication: Identification of Novel Nuclear Factor of Activated T Cells (NFAT)-Associated Proteins in T cells. Gabriel CH, Gross F, Karl M, Stephanowitz H, Hennig AF, Weber M, Gryzik S, Bachmann I, Hecklau K, Wienands J, Schuchhardt J, Herzel H, Radbruch A, Krause E, Baumgrass R. J Biol Chem. 2016 Sep 16. pii: jbc.M116.739326. 10.1074/jbc.M116.739326 PubMed 27637333.
Backbone
  Vector backbone: PX461-pSpCas9n(BB)2A-GFP
  Backbone manufacturer: Feng Zhang (Plasmid #48140)
  Backbone size w/o insert (bp): 9703
  Total vector size (bp): 9703
  Modifications to backbone: CBH promoter exchanged for hEF1a promoter
  Vector type: CRISPR
  Selectable markers: GFP
Growth in bacteria
  Bacterial resistance: Ampicillin, 100 μg/mL
  Growth temperature: 37°C
  Growth strain: NEB Stable
  Copy number: Unknown
Gene/Insert
  Gene/Insert name: sgRNA against NFATc1 (alt name: NFAT2)
  gRNA/shRNA sequence: (gg)CCCGCCGGCGGATCACCCCT
  Species: H. sapiens (human)
  GenBank ID: ID: 4772 (GENE-ID)
  Entrez Gene: NFATC1 (a.k.a. NF-ATC, NF-ATc1.2, NFAT2, NFATc)
Terms and licenses: Academic/Nonprofit Terms; Industry Terms: Not Available to Industry
Depositor comments: gRNA contains at least 3 missmatches against human DNA (http://crispr.mit.edu) 2 additional nonmatching Guanidines added at 5' to enhnace specificy (Kim, D. et al. Digenome-seq: genome-wide profiling of CRISPR-Cas9 off-target effects in human cells. Nat. Methods 12, 237–43, 1 p following 243 (2015).) targets all isoforms. MUST BE COTRANSFECTED WITH PLASMID #75239
How to cite: NFATc1-CRISPR-Nick 1/2 (PX461-EF1a-pSpCas9n(BB)-2A-GFP) was a gift from Ria Baumgrass (Addgene plasmid # 75238 ; http://n2t.net/addgene:75238 ; RRID:Addgene_75238)
