[The description below was written by a language model from this plasmid's Addgene catalogue record and pLannotate feature annotations shown in this document.]
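Description:
NFATc1-CRISPR-Nick 1/2 is a mammalian CRISPR expression plasmid of about 9.7 kb, built on the PX461 pSpCas9n(BB)-2A-GFP backbone. It is one half of a paired-nickase set directed against human NFATC1 (also called NFAT2). In bacteria it is maintained through a high-copy ColE1/pUC-type origin and selected with ampicillin via the β-lactamase gene. The backbone also carries an M13/f1-type phage origin and a single annotated AAV2 ITR, a remnant of the parental vector rather than a functional packaging arrangement.

The plasmid has two expression units. A human U6 RNA polymerase III promoter drives a single guide RNA, made up of the NFATc1-targeting spacer and the Streptococcus pyogenes gRNA scaffold. According to the depositor, the guide targets all NFATc1 isoforms, has at least three mismatches to other human sequences, and carries two extra non-matching guanines at its 5' end to improve specificity. The second unit expresses the Cas9 nickase (Cas9n) with a nucleoplasmin nuclear localization signal, linked by a 2A peptide to EGFP and terminated by a bovine growth hormone polyadenylation signal. The feature table annotates the Cas9 coding region as overlapping N- and C-terminal segments. The original CBh promoter has been replaced here with the human EF-1α promoter. EGFP is co-translated with the nickase, so it marks transfected cells and allows them to be identified or sorted; no drug selection marker for mammalian cells is listed.

A nickase cuts only one DNA strand, so this plasmid must be co-transfected with its partner carrying the second guide (plasmid 2/2). The two offset nicks together disrupt NFATc1 while reducing off-target cleavage. The associated publication concerns NFAT-associated proteins in T cells.
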