Features (pLannotate 1.2.2; 17 found; start..end, strand, type, name):
      1..241     +  promoter       U6 promoter: RNA polymerase III promoter for human U6 snRNA
    272..347     +  misc_RNA       gRNA scaffold: guide RNA scaffold for the Streptococcus pyogenes CRISPR/Cas9 system
    354..397     +  misc_RNA       gRNA scaffold (fragment): guide RNA scaffold for the Streptococcus pyogenes CRISPR/Cas9 system
    460..1638    +  promoter       EF-1α promoter: strong constitutive promoter for human elongation factor EF-1α
   1785..3500    +  CDS            Cas9(N): N-terminal portion of Streptococcus pyogenes Cas9 (Zetsche et al., 2015)
   3387..5885    +  CDS            Cas9(C): C-terminal portion of Streptococcus pyogenes Cas9 (Zetsche et al., 2015)
   5886..5933    +  CDS            nucleoplasmin NLS: bipartite nuclear localization signal from nucleoplasmin
   6003..6716    +  CDS            EGFP: EGFP is a basic (constitutively fluorescent) green fluorescent protein published in 1996, derived from Aequorea victoria. It is reported to be a rapidly-maturing weak dimer with moderate acid sensitivity.
   6750..6861    +  polyA_signal   bGH poly(A) signal: bovine growth hormone polyadenylation signal
   6966..7106    +  repeat_region  AAV2 ITR: inverted terminal repeat of adeno-associated virus serotype 2 inverted
   7111..7162    -  misc_feature   bom (fragment): basis of mobility region from pBR322
   7181..7561    +  rep_origin     M13 ori (sequence partly withheld): M13 bacteriophage origin of replication; arrow indicates direction of (+) strand synthesis
   7637..7686    -  misc_feature   bom (fragment): basis of mobility region from pBR322
   7788..7823    -  CDS            rop (fragment): Rop protein, which maintains plasmids at low copy number; rop
   7918..8022    +  promoter       AmpR promoter: bla
   8023..8883    +  CDS            AmpR: β-lactamase; bla; confers resistance to ampicillin, carbenicillin, and related antibiotics
   9054..9642    +  rep_origin     ori: high-copy-number ColE1/pMB1/pBR322/pUC origin of replication
>Addgene plasmid #75238 | NFATc1-CRISPR-Nick 1/2 (PX461-EF1a-pSpCas9n(BB)-2A-GFP) | depositor full sequence | sequence record 142280 | NFATc1-CRISPR-Nick 1/2 (PX461-EF1a-pSpCas9n(BB)-2A-GFP) sequence 9703 bps
GAGGGCCTATTTCCCATGATTCCTTCATATTTGCATATACGATACAAGGCTGTTAGAGAGATAATTGGAA
TTAATTTGACTGTAAACACAAAGATATTAGTACAAAATACGTGACGTAGAAAGTAATAATTTCTTGGGTA
GTTTGCAGTTTTAAAATTATGTTTTAAAATGGACTATCATATGCTTACCGTAACTTGAAAGTATTTCGAT
TTCTTGGCTTTATATATCTTGTGGAAAGGACGAAACACCGGCCCGCCGGCGGATCACCCCTGTTTTAGAG
CTAGAAATAGCAAGTTAAAATAAGGCTAGTCCGTTATCAACTTGAAAAAGTGGCACCGAGTCGGTGCTTT
TTTGTTTTAGAGCTAGAAATAGCAAGTTAAAATAAGGCTAGTCCGTTTTTAGCGCGTGCGCCAATTCTGC
AGACAAATGGCTCTAGTGGTCTTGAAAGGAGTGGGAATTGGCTCCGGTGCCCGTCAGTGGGCAGAGCGCA
CATCGCCCACAGTCCCCGAGAAGTTGGGGGGAGGGGTCGGCAATTGAACCGGTGCCTAGAGAAGGTGGCG
CGGGGTAAACTGGGAAAGTGATGTCGTGTACTGGCTCCGCCTTTTTCCCGAGGGTGGGGGAGAACCGTAT
ATAAGTGCAGTAGTCGCCGTGAACGTTCTTTTTCGCAACGGGTTTGCCGCCAGAACACAGGTAAGTGCCG
TGTGTGGTTCCCGCGGGCCTGGCCTCTTTACGGGTTATGGCCCTTGCGTGCCTTGAATTACTTCCACCTG
GCTGCAGTACGTGATTCTTGATCCCGAGCTTCGGGTTGGAAGTGGGTGGGAGAGTTCGAGGCCTTGCGCT
TAAGGAGCCCCTTCGCCTCGTGCTTGAGTTGAGGCCTGGCCTGGGCGCTGGGGCCGCCGCGTGCGAATCT
GGTGGCACCTTCGCGCCTGTCTCGCTGCTTTCGATAAGTCTCTAGCCATTTAAAATTTTTGATGACCTGC
TGCGACGCTTTTTTTCTGGCAAGATAGTCTTGTAAATGCGGGCCAAGATCTGCACACTGGTATTTCGGTT
TTTGGGGCCGCGGGCGGCGACGGGGCCCGTGCGTCCCAGCGCACATGTTCGGCGAGGCGGGGCCTGCGAG
CGCGGCCACCGAGAATCGGACGGGGGTAGTCTCAAGCTGGCCGGCCTGCTCTGGTGCCTGGCCTCGCGCC
GCCGTGTATCGCCCCGCCCTGGGCGGCAAGGCTGGCCCGGTCGGCACCAGTTGCGTGAGCGGAAAGATGG
CCGCTTCCCGGCCCTGCTGCAGGGAGCTCAAAATGGAGGACGCGGCGCTCGGGAGAGCGGGCGGGTGAGT
CACCCACACAAAGGAAAAGGGCCTTTCCGTCCTCAGCCGTCGCTTCATGTGACTCCACGGAGTACCGGGC
GCCGTCCAGGCACCTCGATTAGTTCTCGAGCTTTTGGAGTACGTCGTCTTTAGGTTGGGGGGAGGGGTTT
TATGCGATGGAGTTTCCCCACACTGAGTGGGTGGAGACTGAAGTTAGGCCAGCTTGGCACTTGATGTAAT
TCTCCTTGGAATTTGCCCTTTTTGAGTTTGGATCTTGGTTCATTCTCAAGCCTCAGACAGTGGTTCAAAG
TTTTTTTCTTCCATTTCAGGTGTCGTGAGGAATTTCGACATTTCCGGTGCCACCATGGACTATAAGGACC
ACGACGGAGACTACAAGGATCATGATATTGATTACAAAGACGATGACGATAAGATGGCCCCAAAGAAGAA
GCGGAAGGTCGGTATCCACGGAGTCCCAGCAGCCGACAAGAAGTACAGCATCGGCCTGGCCATCGGCACC
AACTCTGTGGGCTGGGCCGTGATCACCGACGAGTACAAGGTGCCCAGCAAGAAATTCAAGGTGCTGGGCA
ACACCGACCGGCACAGCATCAAGAAGAACCTGATCGGAGCCCTGCTGTTCGACAGCGGCGAAACAGCCGA
GGCCACCCGGCTGAAGAGAACCGCCAGAAGAAGATACACCAGACGGAAGAACCGGATCTGCTATCTGCAA
GAGATCTTCAGCAACGAGATGGCCAAGGTGGACGACAGCTTCTTCCACAGACTGGAAGAGTCCTTCCTGG
TGGAAGAGGATAAGAAGCACGAGCGGCACCCCATCTTCGGCAACATCGTGGACGAGGTGGCCTACCACGA
GAAGTACCCCACCATCTACCACCTGAGAAAGAAACTGGTGGACAGCACCGACAAGGCCGACCTGCGGCTG
ATCTATCTGGCCCTGGCCCACATGATCAAGTTCCGGGGCCACTTCCTGATCGAGGGCGACCTGAACCCCG
ACAACAGCGACGTGGACAAGCTGTTCATCCAGCTGGTGCAGACCTACAACCAGCTGTTCGAGGAAAACCC
CATCAACGCCAGCGGCGTGGACGCCAAGGCCATCCTGTCTGCCAGACTGAGCAAGAGCAGACGGCTGGAA
AATCTGATCGCCCAGCTGCCCGGCGAGAAGAAGAATGGCCTGTTCGGCAACCTGATTGCCCTGAGCCTGG
GCCTGACCCCCAACTTCAAGAGCAACTTCGACCTGGCCGAGGATGCCAAACTGCAGCTGAGCAAGGACAC
CTACGACGACGACCTGGACAACCTGCTGGCCCAGATCGGCGACCAGTACGCCGACCTGTTTCTGGCCGCC
AAGAACCTGTCCGACGCCATCCTGCTGAGCGACATCCTGAGAGTGAACACCGAGATCACCAAGGCCCCCC
TGAGCGCCTCTATGATCAAGAGATACGACGAGCACCACCAGGACCTGACCCTGCTGAAAGCTCTCGTGCG
GCAGCAGCTGCCTGAGAAGTACAAAGAGATTTTCTTCGACCAGAGCAAGAACGGCTACGCCGGCTACATT
GACGGCGGAGCCAGCCAGGAAGAGTTCTACAAGTTCATCAAGCCCATCCTGGAAAAGATGGACGGCACCG
AGGAACTGCTCGTGAAGCTGAACAGAGAGGACCTGCTGCGGAAGCAGCGGACCTTCGACAACGGCAGCAT
CCCCCACCAGATCCACCTGGGAGAGCTGCACGCCATTCTGCGGCGGCAGGAAGATTTTTACCCATTCCTG
AAGGACAACCGGGAAAAGATCGAGAAGATCCTGACCTTCCGCATCCCCTACTACGTGGGCCCTCTGGCCA
GGGGAAACAGCAGATTCGCCTGGATGACCAGAAAGAGCGAGGAAACCATCACCCCCTGGAACTTCGAGGA
AGTGGTGGACAAGGGCGCTTCCGCCCAGAGCTTCATCGAGCGGATGACCAACTTCGATAAGAACCTGCCC
AACGAGAAGGTGCTGCCCAAGCACAGCCTGCTGTACGAGTACTTCACCGTGTATAACGAGCTGACCAAAG
TGAAATACGTGACCGAGGGAATGAGAAAGCCCGCCTTCCTGAGCGGCGAGCAGAAAAAGGCCATCGTGGA
CCTGCTGTTCAAGACCAACCGGAAAGTGACCGTGAAGCAGCTGAAAGAGGACTACTTCAAGAAAATCGAG
TGCTTCGACTCCGTGGAAATCTCCGGCGTGGAAGATCGGTTCAACGCCTCCCTGGGCACATACCACGATC
TGCTGAAAATTATCAAGGACAAGGACTTCCTGGACAATGAGGAAAACGAGGACATTCTGGAAGATATCGT
GCTGACCCTGACACTGTTTGAGGACAGAGAGATGATCGAGGAACGGCTGAAAACCTATGCCCACCTGTTC
GACGACAAAGTGATGAAGCAGCTGAAGCGGCGGAGATACACCGGCTGGGGCAGGCTGAGCCGGAAGCTGA
TCAACGGCATCCGGGACAAGCAGTCCGGCAAGACAATCCTGGATTTCCTGAAGTCCGACGGCTTCGCCAA
CAGAAACTTCATGCAGCTGATCCACGACGACAGCCTGACCTTTAAAGAGGACATCCAGAAAGCCCAGGTG
TCCGGCCAGGGCGATAGCCTGCACGAGCACATTGCCAATCTGGCCGGCAGCCCCGCCATTAAGAAGGGCA
TCCTGCAGACAGTGAAGGTGGTGGACGAGCTCGTGAAAGTGATGGGCCGGCACAAGCCCGAGAACATCGT
GATCGAAATGGCCAGAGAGAACCAGACCACCCAGAAGGGACAGAAGAACAGCCGCGAGAGAATGAAGCGG
ATCGAAGAGGGCATCAAAGAGCTGGGCAGCCAGATCCTGAAAGAACACCCCGTGGAAAACACCCAGCTGC
AGAACGAGAAGCTGTACCTGTACTACCTGCAGAATGGGCGGGATATGTACGTGGACCAGGAACTGGACAT
CAACCGGCTGTCCGACTACGATGTGGACCATATCGTGCCTCAGAGCTTTCTGAAGGACGACTCCATCGAC
AACAAGGTGCTGACCAGAAGCGACAAGAACCGGGGCAAGAGCGACAACGTGCCCTCCGAAGAGGTCGTGA
AGAAGATGAAGAACTACTGGCGGCAGCTGCTGAACGCCAAGCTGATTACCCAGAGAAAGTTCGACAATCT
GACCAAGGCCGAGAGAGGCGGCCTGAGCGAACTGGATAAGGCCGGCTTCATCAAGAGACAGCTGGTGGAA
ACCCGGCAGATCACAAAGCACGTGGCACAGATCCTGGACTCCCGGATGAACACTAAGTACGACGAGAATG
ACAAGCTGATCCGGGAAGTGAAAGTGATCACCCTGAAGTCCAAGCTGGTGTCCGATTTCCGGAAGGATTT
CCAGTTTTACAAAGTGCGCGAGATCAACAACTACCACCACGCCCACGACGCCTACCTGAACGCCGTCGTG
GGAACCGCCCTGATCAAAAAGTACCCTAAGCTGGAAAGCGAGTTCGTGTACGGCGACTACAAGGTGTACG
ACGTGCGGAAGATGATCGCCAAGAGCGAGCAGGAAATCGGCAAGGCTACCGCCAAGTACTTCTTCTACAG
CAACATCATGAACTTTTTCAAGACCGAGATTACCCTGGCCAACGGCGAGATCCGGAAGCGGCCTCTGATC
GAGACAAACGGCGAAACCGGGGAGATCGTGTGGGATAAGGGCCGGGATTTTGCCACCGTGCGGAAAGTGC
TGAGCATGCCCCAAGTGAATATCGTGAAAAAGACCGAGGTGCAGACAGGCGGCTTCAGCAAAGAGTCTAT
CCTGCCCAAGAGGAACAGCGATAAGCTGATCGCCAGAAAGAAGGACTGGGACCCTAAGAAGTACGGCGGC
TTCGACAGCCCCACCGTGGCCTATTCTGTGCTGGTGGTGGCCAAAGTGGAAAAGGGCAAGTCCAAGAAAC
TGAAGAGTGTGAAAGAGCTGCTGGGGATCACCATCATGGAAAGAAGCAGCTTCGAGAAGAATCCCATCGA
CTTTCTGGAAGCCAAGGGCTACAAAGAAGTGAAAAAGGACCTGATCATCAAGCTGCCTAAGTACTCCCTG
TTCGAGCTGGAAAACGGCCGGAAGAGAATGCTGGCCTCTGCCGGCGAACTGCAGAAGGGAAACGAACTGG
CCCTGCCCTCCAAATATGTGAACTTCCTGTACCTGGCCAGCCACTATGAGAAGCTGAAGGGCTCCCCCGA
GGATAATGAGCAGAAACAGCTGTTTGTGGAACAGCACAAGCACTACCTGGACGAGATCATCGAGCAGATC
AGCGAGTTCTCCAAGAGAGTGATCCTGGCCGACGCTAATCTGGACAAAGTGCTGTCCGCCTACAACAAGC
ACCGGGATAAGCCCATCAGAGAGCAGGCCGAGAATATCATCCACCTGTTTACCCTGACCAATCTGGGAGC
CCCTGCCGCCTTCAAGTACTTTGACACCACCATCGACCGGAAGAGGTACACCAGCACCAAAGAGGTGCTG
GACGCCACCCTGATCCACCAGAGCATCACCGGCCTGTACGAGACACGGATCGACCTGTCTCAGCTGGGAG
GCGACAAAAGGCCGGCGGCCACGAAAAAGGCCGGCCAGGCAAAAAAGAAAAAGGAATTCGGCAGTGGAGA
GGGCAGAGGAAGTCTGCTAACATGCGGTGACGTCGAGGAGAATCCTGGCCCAGTGAGCAAGGGCGAGGAG
CTGTTCACCGGGGTGGTGCCCATCCTGGTCGAGCTGGACGGCGACGTAAACGGCCACAAGTTCAGCGTGT
CCGGCGAGGGCGAGGGCGATGCCACCTACGGCAAGCTGACCCTGAAGTTCATCTGCACCACCGGCAAGCT
GCCCGTGCCCTGGCCCACCCTCGTGACCACCCTGACCTACGGCGTGCAGTGCTTCAGCCGCTACCCCGAC
CACATGAAGCAGCACGACTTCTTCAAGTCCGCCATGCCCGAAGGCTACGTCCAGGAGCGCACCATCTTCT
TCAAGGACGACGGCAACTACAAGACCCGCGCCGAGGTGAAGTTCGAGGGCGACACCCTGGTGAACCGCAT
CGAGCTGAAGGGCATCGACTTCAAGGAGGACGGCAACATCCTGGGGCACAAGCTGGAGTACAACTACAAC
AGCCACAACGTCTATATCATGGCCGACAAGCAGAAGAACGGCATCAAGGTGAACTTCAAGATCCGCCACA
ACATCGAGGACGGCAGCGTGCAGCTCGCCGACCACTACCAGCAGAACACCCCCATCGGCGACGGCCCCGT
GCTGCTGCCCGACAACCACTACCTGAGCACCCAGTCCGCCCTGAGCAAAGACCCCAACGAGAAGCGCGAT
CACATGGTCCTGCTGGAGTTCGTGACCGCCGCCGGGATCACTCTCGGCATGGACGAGCTGTACAAGGAAT
TCTAACTAGAGCTCGCTGATCAGCCTCGACTGTGCCTTCTAGTTGCCAGCCATCTGTTGTTTGCCCCTCC
CCCGTGCCTTCCTTGACCCTGGAAGGTGCCACTCCCACTGTCCTTTCCTAATAAAATGAGGAAATTGCAT
CGCATTGTCTGAGTAGGTGTCATTCTATTCTGGGGGGTGGGGTGGGGCAGGACAGCAAGGGGGAGGATTG
GGAAGAGAATAGCAGGCATGCTGGGGAGCGGCCGCAGGAACCCCTAGTGATGGAGTTGGCCACTCCCTCT
CTGCGCGCTCGCTCGCTCACTGAGGCCGGGCGACCAAAGGTCGCCCGACGCCCGGGCTTTGCCCGGGCGG
CCTCAGTGAGCGAGCGAGCGCGCAGCTGCCTGCAGGGGCGCCTGATGCGGTATTTTCTCCTTACGCATCT
GTGCGGTATTTCACACCGCATA
[142 nt withheld, positions 7163-7304]
C
[141 nt withheld, positions 7306-7446]
CCTTTGACGTTGGAGTCCACGTTCTTT
[37 nt withheld, positions 7474-7510]
ACCCTATCTCGGGCTATTCTTTTGATTTATAAGGGATTTTGCCGATTTCGGCCTATTGGTTAAAAAATGA
GCTGATTTAACAAAAATTTAACGCGAATTTTAACAAAATATTAACGTTTACAATTTTATGGTGCACTCTC
AGTACAATCTGCTCTGATGCCGCATAGTTAAGCCAGCCCCGACACCCGCCAACACCCGCTGACGCGCCCT
GACGGGCTTGTCTGCTCCCGGCATCCGCTTACAGACAAGCTGTGACCGTCTCCGGGAGCTGCATGTGTCA
GAGGTTTTCACCGTCATCACCGAAACGCGCGAGACGAAAGGGCCTCGTGATACGCCTATTTTTATAGGTT
AATGTCATGATAATAATGGTTTCTTAGACGTCAGGTGGCACTTTTCGGGGAAATGTGCGCGGAACCCCTA
TTTGTTTATTTTTCTAAATACATTCAAATATGTATCCGCTCATGAGACAATAACCCTGATAAATGCTTCA
ATAATATTGAAAAAGGAAGAGTATGAGTATTCAACATTTCCGTGTCGCCCTTATTCCCTTTTTTGCGGCA
TTTTGCCTTCCTGTTTTTGCTCACCCAGAAACGCTGGTGAAAGTAAAAGATGCTGAAGATCAGTTGGGTG
CACGAGTGGGTTACATCGAACTGGATCTCAACAGCGGTAAGATCCTTGAGAGTTTTCGCCCCGAAGAACG
TTTTCCAATGATGAGCACTTTTAAAGTTCTGCTATGTGGCGCGGTATTATCCCGTATTGACGCCGGGCAA
GAGCAACTCGGTCGCCGCATACACTATTCTCAGAATGACTTGGTTGAGTACTCACCAGTCACAGAAAAGC
ATCTTACGGATGGCATGACAGTAAGAGAATTATGCAGTGCTGCCATAACCATGAGTGATAACACTGCGGC
CAACTTACTTCTGACAACGATCGGAGGACCGAAGGAGCTAACCGCTTTTTTGCACAACATGGGGGATCAT
GTAACTCGCCTTGATCGTTGGGAACCGGAGCTGAATGAAGCCATACCAAACGACGAGCGTGACACCACGA
TGCCTGTAGCAATGGCAACAACGTTGCGCAAACTATTAACTGGCGAACTACTTACTCTAGCTTCCCGGCA
ACAATTAATAGACTGGATGGAGGCGGATAAAGTTGCAGGACCACTTCTGCGCTCGGCCCTTCCGGCTGGC
TGGTTTATTGCTGATAAATCTGGAGCCGGTGAGCGTGGAAGCCGCGGTATCATTGCAGCACTGGGGCCAG
ATGGTAAGCCCTCCCGTATCGTAGTTATCTACACGACGGGGAGTCAGGCAACTATGGATGAACGAAATAG
ACAGATCGCTGAGATAGGTGCCTCACTGATTAAGCATTGGTAACTGTCAGACCAAGTTTACTCATATATA
CTTTAGATTGATTTAAAACTTCATTTTTAATTTAAAAGGATCTAGGTGAAGATCCTTTTTGATAATCTCA
TGACCAAAATCCCTTAACGTGAGTTTTCGTTCCACTGAGCGTCAGACCCCGTAGAAAAGATCAAAGGATC
TTCTTGAGATCCTTTTTTTCTGCGCGTAATCTGCTGCTTGCAAACAAAAAAACCACCGCTACCAGCGGTG
GTTTGTTTGCCGGATCAAGAGCTACCAACTCTTTTTCCGAAGGTAACTGGCTTCAGCAGAGCGCAGATAC
CAAATACTGTCCTTCTAGTGTAGCCGTAGTTAGGCCACCACTTCAAGAACTCTGTAGCACCGCCTACATA
CCTCGCTCTGCTAATCCTGTTACCAGTGGCTGCTGCCAGTGGCGATAAGTCGTGTCTTACCGGGTTGGAC
TCAAGACGATAGTTACCGGATAAGGCGCAGCGGTCGGGCTGAACGGGGGGTTCGTGCACACAGCCCAGCT
TGGAGCGAACGACCTACACCGAACTGAGATACCTACAGCGTGAGCTATGAGAAAGCGCCACGCTTCCCGA
AGGGAGAAAGGCGGACAGGTATCCGGTAAGCGGCAGGGTCGGAACAGGAGAGCGCACGAGGGAGCTTCCA
GGGGGAAACGCCTGGTATCTTTATAGTCCTGTCGGGTTTCGCCACCTCTGACTTGAGCGTCGATTTTTGT
GATGCTCGTCAGGGGGGCGGAGCCTATGGAAAAACGCCAGCAACGCGGCCTTTTTACGGTTCCTGGCCTT
TTGCTGGCCTTTTGCTCACATGT
