>Addgene plasmid #75238 | NFATc1-CRISPR-Nick 1/2 (PX461-EF1a-pSpCas9n(BB)-2A-GFP) | addgene partial sequence | sequence record 148265 | LKO1_5 5'-GACTATCATATGCTTACCGT-3'
AAGGACGAAACACCGGCCCGCCGGCGGATCACCCCTGTTTTAGAGCTAGAAATAGCAAGTTAAAATAAGG
CTAGTCCGTTATCAACTTGAAAAAGTGGCACCGAGTCGGTGCTTTTTTGTTTTAGAGCTAGAAATAGCAA
GTTAAAATAAGGCTAGTCCGTTTTTAGCGCGTGCGCCAATTCTGCAGACAAATGGCTCTAGTGGTCTTGA
AAGGAGTGGGAATTGGCTCCGGTGCCCGTCAGTGGGCAGAGCGCACATCGCCCACAGTCCCCGAGAAGTT
GGGGGGAGGGGTCGGCAATTGAACCGGTGCCTAGAGAAGGTGGCGCGGGGTAAACTGGGAAAGTGATGTC
GTGTACTGGCTCCGCCTTTTTCCCGAGGGTGGGGGAGAACCGTATATAAGTGCAGTAGTCGCCGTGAACG
TTCTTTTTCGCAACGGGTTTGCCGCCAGAACACAGGTAAGTGCCGTGTGTGGTTCCCGCGGGCCTGGCCT
CTTTACGGGTTATGGCCCTTGCGTGCCTTGAATTACTTCCACCTGGCTGCAGTACGTGATTCTTGATCCC
GAGCTTCGGGTTGGAAGTGGGTGGGAGAGTTCGAGGCCTTGCGCTTAAGGAGCCCCTTCGCCTCGTGCTT
GAGTTGAGGCCTGGCCTGGGCGCTGGG
