>Addgene plasmid #75238 | NFATc1-CRISPR-Nick 1/2 (PX461-EF1a-pSpCas9n(BB)-2A-GFP) | addgene partial sequence | sequence record 148266 | StrepPyoCas9-5UTR-F 5'-CGGTGCCACTTTTTCAAGTTG-3'
AAACAGGGGTGATCCGCCGGCGGGCCGGTGTTTCGTCCTTTCCACAAGATATATAAAGCCAAGAAATCGA
AATACTTTCAAGTTACGGTAAGCATATGATAGTCCATTTTAAAACATAATTTTAAAACTGCAAACTACCC
AAGAAATTATTACTTTCTACGTCACGTATTTTGTACTAATATCTTTGTGTTTACAGTCAAATTAATTCCA
ATTATCTCTCTAACAGCCTTGTATCGTATATGCAAATATGAAGGAATCATGGGAAATAGGCCCTCACATG
TGAGCAAAAGGCCAGCAAAAGGCCAGGAACCGTAAAAAGGCCGCGTTGCTGGCGTTTTTCCATAGGCTCC
GCCCCCCTGACGAGCATCACAAAAATCGACGCTCAAGTCAGAGGTGGCGAAACCCGACAGGACTATAAAG
ATACCAGGCGTTTCCCCCTGGAAGCTCCCTCGTGCGCTCTCCTGTTCCGACCCTGCCGCTTACCGGATAC
CTGTCCGCCTTTCTCCCTTCGGGAAGCGTGGCGCTTTCTCATAGCTCACGCTGTAGGTATCTCAGTTCGG
TGTAGGTCGTTCGCTCCAAGCTGGGCTGTGTGCACGAACCCCCCGTTCAGCCCGACCGCTGCGCCTTATC
CGGTAACTATCGTCTTGAGTCCAACCCGGTAAGACACGACTTATCGCCACTGGCAGCAGCCACTGGTAAC
AGGATTAGCAGAGCGAGGTATGTAGGCGGTGCTACAGAGTTCTTGAAGTGGTGGCCTAACTACGGCTACA
CTAGAAGA
